>Addgene plasmid #224189 | AiP15043 - pAAV-AiE1419m-minBG-SYFP2-P2A-3XFLAG-10aa-H2B-WPRE3-BGHpA (Alias: CN5043) | addgene full sequence | sequence record 446774 | Addgene NGS Result
CCTGCAGGCAGCTGCGCGCTCGCTCGCTCACTGAGGCCGCCCGGGCGTCGGGCGACCTTTGGTCGCCCGG
CCTCAGTGAGCGAGCGAGCGCGCAGAGAGGGAGTGGCCAACTCCATCACTAGGGGTTCCTGCGGCCGCAC
GCGTAACTTGACAGTGGTGGGCAAAAGTAAAACTTGAAAGACAAAACTTGGAAGTGCTGGAACTGTAACT
CCAGAGGTCTCTGAGAGAGCCTGGCTTCGAGAACTCTTTAACTCCCTCTTCTCAGCCTCTGAGCAGCAAA
CCCAGCACAGCTGTTCTCGCTGTAAAGGGCAGCTATGCAGGGCAGAGTTCCCAGAAGGCTTCTATGCTCT
CAAATCCGCTCTATAAAGTAGGAAGTGTGCTGAGTACCAGGCCATCCATACTGACAACCACAGCAGATCC
ACCGCCAAGCATTTTTATTGTTGCGGCAGATGGTGGCCTGATTGTGAAGCGTCCCAGAGCAAGGGTGCCC
TTCAACATTGGAAATTAATAGCTAAGCTACTCATCTCCCTTCAAATCAGAGGCAATGTCAGGCTCCGAGA
CAACCTTCAGGGTAGTTTAACTGAGTCCGGAAGCTGCCAGAGCAGGACCCATGTGGGCCAGCCACTGTCC
CTCTTTCTGTAGCTGACTGGAGCTCGGGCTGGGCATAAAAGTCAGGGCAGAGCCATCTATTGCTTACATT
TGCTTCTGGGATCCAGATCTTTCGAAGCTAGCGCTACCGGTCGCCACCATGGTCTCCAAGGGCGAGGAGC
TGTTCACCGGGGTGGTGCCCATCCTGGTCGAGCTGGACGGCGATGTCAACGGCCACAAGTTCAGCGTGTC
CGGCGAGGGCGAGGGCGATGCCACCTACGGCAAGCTGACCCTGAAGCTGATCTGCACCACCGGCAAGCTG
CCCGTGCCCTGGCCCACCCTCGTGACCACCCTGGGCTACGGCGTGCAGTGCTTCGCCCGCTACCCCGACC
ACATGAAGCAGCACGACTTCTTCAAGTCCGCCATGCCCGAAGGCTACGTCCAGGAGCGCACCATCTTCTT
CAAAGACGACGGCAACTACAAGACCCGCGCCGAGGTGAAGTTCGAGGGCGACACCCTGGTGAACCGCATC
GAGCTGAAGGGCATCGACTTCAAGGAGGACGGCAACATCCTGGGGCACAAGCTGGAGTACAACTACAACA
GCCACAACGTCTATATCACCGCCGACAAGCAGAAGAACGGCATCAAGGCCAACTTCAAGATCCGCCACAA
CATCGAGGACGGCGGCGTGCAGCTCGCCGACCACTACCAGCAGAACACCCCCATCGGCGACGGCCCCGTG
CTGCTGCCCGACAACCACTACCTGAGCTACCAGTCCAAGCTGAGCAAAGACCCCAACGAGAAGCGCGATC
ACATGGTCCTGCTGGAGTTCGTGACCGCCGCCGGGATCACTCTCGGCATGGACGAGCTGTACAAGGGCTC
TGGTGCTACCAACTTCTCACTGTTGAAACAGGCAGGGGATGTAGAGGAGAATCCAGGGCCTGGTGCTAGT
GGAGACTACAAAGACCATGACGGAGATTATAAAGATCATGACATCGATTACAAGGATGACGATGACAAGT
CCGGACTCAGATCTGGAGGCTCCGGAGGCCCAGAGCCAGCGAAGTCTGCTCCCGCCCCGAAAAAGGGCTC
CAAGAAGGCGGTGACTAAGGCGCAGAAGAAAGGCGGCAAGAAGCGCAAGCGCAGCCGCAAGGAGAGCTAT
TCCATCTATGTGTATAAGGTTCTGAAGCAGGTCCACCCTGACACCGGCATTTCGTCCAAGGCCATGGGCA
TCATGAACTCGTTTGTGAACGACATTTTCGAGCGCATCGCAGGTGAGGCTTCCCGCCTGGCGCATTACAA
CAAGCGCTCGACCATCACCTCCAGGGAGATCCAGACGGCCGTGCGCCTGCTGCTGCCTGGGGAGTTGGCC
AAGCACGCCGTGTCCGAGGGTACTAAGGCCATCACCAAGTACACCAGCGCTAAGTAATGAGGCGCGCCGC
GGCCGCGAATTCGATATCATAATCAACCTCTGGATTACAAAATTTGTGAAAGATTGACTGGTATTCTTAA
CTATGTTGCTCCTTTTACGCTATGTGGATACGCTGCTTTAATGCCTTTGTATCATGCTATTGCTTCCCGT
ATGGCTTTCATTTTCTCCTCCTTGTATAAATCCTGGTTAGTTCTTGCCACGGCGGAACTCATCGCCGCCT
GCCTTGCCCGCTGCTGGACAGGGGCTCGGCTGTTGGGCACTGACAATTCCGTGGCTCGAGAGATCTTCGA
CTGTGCCTTCTAGTTGCCAGCCATCTGTTGTTTGCCCCTCCCCCGTGCCTTCCTTGACCCTGGAAGGTGC
CACTCCCACTGTCCTTTCCTAATAAAATGAGGAAATTGCATCGCATTGTCTGAGTAGGTGTCATTCTATT
CTGGGGGGTGGGGTGGGGCAGGACAGCAAGGGGGAGGATTGGGAAGACAATAGCAGGCATGAGATCTCAC
GTGCGGACCGAGCGGCCGCAGGAACCCCTAGTGATGGAGTTGGCCACTCCCTCTCTGCGCGCTCGCTCGC
TCACTGAGGCCGGGCGACCAAAGGTCGCCCGACGCCCGGGCTTTGCCCGGGCGGCCTCAGTGAGCGAGCG
AGCGCGCAGCTGCCTGCAGGGGCGCCTATCAGCACACAATTGCCCATTATACGCGCGTATAATGGACTAT
TGTGTGCTGATATGATGCGGTATTTTCTCCTTACGCATCTGTGCGGTATTTCACACCGCATA
[95 nt withheld, positions 2793-2887]
T
[46 nt withheld, positions 2889-2934]
C
[141 nt withheld, positions 2936-3076]
CCTTTGACGTTGGAGTCCACGTTCTTT
[37 nt withheld, positions 3104-3140]
ACTCTATCTCGGGCTATTCTTTTGATTTATAAGGGATTTTGCCGATTTCGGTCTATTGGTTAAAAAATGA
GCTGATTTAACAAAAATTTAACGCGAATTTTAACAAAATATTAACGTTTACAATTTTATGGTGCACTCTC
AGTACAATCTGCTCTGATGCCGCATAGTTAAGCCAGCCCCGACACCCGCCAACACCCGCTGACGCGCCCT
GACGGGCTTGTCTGCTCCCGGCATCCGCTTACAGACAAGCTGTGACCGTCTCCGGGAGCTGCATGTGTCA
GAGGTTTTCACCGTCATCACCGAAACGCGCGAGACGAAAGGGCCTCGTGATACGCCTATTTTTATAGGTT
AATGTCATGATAATAATGGTTTCTTAGACGTCAGGTGGCACTTTTCGGGGAAATGTGCGCGGAACCCCTA
TTTGTTTATTTTTCTAAATACATTCAAATATGTATCCGCTCATGAGACAATAACCCTGATAAATGCTTCA
ATAATATTGAAAAAGGAAGAGTATGAGTATTCAACATTTCCGTGTCGCCCTTATTCCCTTTTTTGCGGCA
TTTTGCCTTCCTGTTTTTGCTCACCCAGAAACGCTGGTGAAAGTAAAAGATGCTGAAGATCAGTTGGGTG
CACGAGTGGGTTACATCGAACTGGATCTCAACAGCGGTAAGATCCTTGAGAGTTTTCGCCCCGAAGAACG
TTTTCCAATGATGAGCACTTTTAAAGTTCTGCTATGTGGCGCGGTATTATCCCGTATTGACGCCGGGCAA
GAGCAACTCGGTCGCCGCATACACTATTCTCAGAATGACTTGGTTGAGTACTCACCAGTCACAGAAAAGC
ATCTTACGGATGGCATGACAGTAAGAGAATTATGCAGTGCTGCCATAACCATGAGTGATAACACTGCGGC
CAACTTACTTCTGACAACGATCGGAGGACCGAAGGAGCTAACCGCTTTTTTGCACAACATGGGGGATCAT
GTAACTCGCCTTGATCGTTGGGAACCGGAGCTGAATGAAGCCATACCAAACGACGAGCGTGACACCACGA
TGCCTGTAGCAATGGCAACAACGTTGCGCAAACTATTAACTGGCGAACTACTTACTCTAGCTTCCCGGCA
ACAATTAATAGACTGGATGGAGGCGGATAAAGTTGCAGGACCACTTCTGCGCTCGGCCCTTCCGGCTGGC
TGGTTTATTGCTGATAAATCTGGAGCCGGTGAGCGTGGGTCTCGCGGTATCATTGCAGCACTGGGGCCAG
ATGGTAAGCCCTCCCGTATCGTAGTTATCTACACGACGGGGAGTCAGGCAACTATGGATGAACGAAATAG
ACAGATCGCTGAGATAGGTGCCTCACTGATTAAGCATTGGTAACTGTCAGACCAAGTTTACTCATATATA
CTTTAGATTGATTTAAAACTTCATTTTTAATTTAAAAGGATCTAGGTGAAGATCCTTTTTGATAATCTCA
TGACCAAAATCCCTTAACGTGAGTTTTCGTTCCACTGAGCGTCAGACCCCGTAGAAAAGATCAAAGGATC
TTCTTGAGATCCTTTTTTTCTGCGCGTAATCTGCTGCTTGCAAACAAAAAAACCACCGCTACCAGCGGTG
GTTTGTTTGCCGGATCAAGAGCTACCAACTCTTTTTCCGAAGGTAACTGGCTTCAGCAGAGCGCAGATAC
CAAATACTGTTCTTCTAGTGTAGCCGTAGTTAGGCCACCACTTCAAGAACTCTGTAGCACCGCCTACATA
CCTCGCTCTGCTAATCCTGTTACCAGTGGCTGCTGCCAGTGGCGATAAGTCGTGTCTTACCGGGTTGGAC
TCAAGACGATAGTTACCGGATAAGGCGCAGCGGTCGGGCTGAACGGGGGGTTCGTGCACACAGCCCAGCT
TGGAGCGAACGACCTACACCGAACTGAGATACCTACAGCGTGAGCTATGAGAAAGCGCCACGCTTCCCGA
AGGGAGAAAGGCGGACAGGTATCCGGTAAGCGGCAGGGTCGGAACAGGAGAGCGCACGAGGGAGCTTCCA
GGGGGAAACGCCTGGTATCTTTATAGTCCTGTCGGGTTTCGCCACCTCTGACTTGAGCGTCGATTTTTGT
GATGCTCGTCAGGGGGGCGGAGCCTATGGAAAAACGCCAGCAACGCGGCCTTTTTACGGTTCCTGGCCTT
TTGCTGGCCTTTTGCTCATATCAGCACACAATTGCCCATTATACGCGCGTATAATGGACTATTGTGTGCT
GATAACATGT
Features (pLannotate 1.2.2; 20 found; start..end, strand, type, name):
     12..39      +  repeat_region  AAV2 ITR (fragment): inverted terminal repeat of adeno-associated virus serotype 2 inverted
     68..95      +  repeat_region  AAV2 ITR (fragment): inverted terminal repeat of adeno-associated virus serotype 2 inverted
    749..1465    +  CDS            SYFP2: SYFP2 is a basic (constitutively fluorescent) yellow fluorescent protein published in 2006, derived from Aequorea victoria. It is reported to be a very rapidly-maturing monomer with moderate acid sensitivity.
   1544..1609    +  CDS            3xFLAG: three tandem FLAG® epitope tags, followed by an enterokinase cleavage site
   1640..2017    +  CDS            H2B: human histone H2B; HIST1H2BJ
   2051..2208    +  misc_feature   WPRE (fragment): woodchuck hepatitis virus posttranscriptional regulatory element
   2214..2294    +  misc_feature   WPRE (fragment): woodchuck hepatitis virus posttranscriptional regulatory element
   2311..2422    +  polyA_signal   bGH poly(A) signal: bovine growth hormone polyadenylation signal
   2540..2680    +  repeat_region  AAV2 ITR: inverted terminal repeat of adeno-associated virus serotype 2 inverted
   2687..2714    +  misc_feature   telR: telR; telomeric sequence from coliphage N15
   2715..2742    +  misc_feature   telL: telL; telomeric sequence from coliphage N15
   2743..2792    -  misc_feature   bom (fragment): basis of mobility region from pBR322
   2811..3266    +  rep_origin     f1 ori (sequence partly withheld): f1 bacteriophage origin of replication; arrow indicates direction of (+) strand synthesis
   3267..3316    -  misc_feature   bom (fragment): basis of mobility region from pBR322
   3418..3453    -  CDS            rop (fragment): Rop protein, which maintains plasmids at low copy number; rop
   3548..3652    +  promoter       AmpR promoter: bla
   3653..4513    +  CDS            AmpR: β-lactamase; bla; confers resistance to ampicillin, carbenicillin, and related antibiotics
   4684..5272    +  rep_origin     ori: high-copy-number ColE1/pMB1/pBR322/pUC origin of replication
   5329..5356    +  misc_feature   telR: telR; telomeric sequence from coliphage N15
   5357..5384    +  misc_feature   telL: telL; telomeric sequence from coliphage N15
