[The description below was written by a language model from this plasmid's Addgene catalogue record and pLannotate feature annotations shown in this document.]
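Description:
AiP15043 - pAAV-AiE1419m-minBG-SYFP2-P2A-3XFLAG-10aa-H2B-WPRE3-BGHpA (alias CN5043) is a recombinant AAV transfer plasmid of about 5.4 kb, built to package an enhancer-driven reporter genome into AAV particles. The expression cassette is flanked by AAV2 inverted terminal repeats, which provide the signals for genome replication and encapsidation. The left ITR is detected only as short fragments in the sequencing-derived annotation, which is common for these structured repeats. The bacterial backbone carries a high-copy ColE1/pUC-type origin, an ampicillin resistance gene with its own promoter, and an f1 phage origin. Short matches to phage N15 telomere sequences, bom and rop are also annotated in the backbone.

Expression is controlled by AiE1419m, an enhancer designed to direct transgene expression to striatal Pvalb+/Pthlh+ neurons, paired according to the construct name with a minimal beta-globin promoter (minBG). Neither element is called in the feature table, but they presumably occupy the unannotated region between the left ITR and the start of the coding sequence. The payload is a single synthetic open reading frame. It encodes the monomeric yellow fluorescent protein SYFP2, then a P2A self-cleaving peptide, then human histone H2B carrying an N-terminal 3xFLAG tag joined through a ten-amino-acid linker. One transcript should therefore yield free SYFP2 that fills the cell and a separate, chromatin-bound FLAG-tagged histone that marks the nucleus. The nuclear tag is the kind of label that can support antibody detection or nuclear isolation, although the record does not state this use. A shortened woodchuck posttranscriptional element (WPRE3) and the bovine growth hormone polyadenylation signal complete the cassette, enhancing transcript stability and 3′ end processing. The construct belongs to an enhancer AAV toolbox for accessing striatal cell types.
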