Addgene plasmid #224189: AiP15043 - pAAV-AiE1419m-minBG-SYFP2-P2A-3XFLAG-10aa-H2B-WPRE3-BGHpA (Alias: CN5043)
Purpose: AiE1419m is an enhancer sequence, designed to drive AAV-mediated transgene expression in striatal Pvalb+/Pthlh+ neurons
Depositing lab: Allen Institute for Brain Science & Jonathan Ting. Depositing organization: Allen Institute. Publication: Enhancer AAV toolbox for accessing and perturbing striatal cell types and circuits. Hunker AC, Wirthlin ME, Gill G, Johansen NJ, Hooper M, Omstead V, Vargas S, Lerma MN, Taskin N, Weed N, Laird WD, Bishaw YM, Bendrick JL, Gore BB, Ben-Simon Y, Opitz-Araya X, Martinez RA, Way SW, Thyagarajan B, Otto S, Sanchez REA, Alexander JR, Amaya A, Amster A, Arbuckle J, Ayala A, Baker PM, Barcelli T, Barta S, Bertagnolli D, Bielstein C, Bishwakarma P, Bowlus J, Boyer G, Brouner K, Casian B, Casper T, Chakka AB, Chakrabarty R, Chong P, Clark M, Colbert K, Daniel S, Dawe T, Departee M, DiValentin P, Donadio NP, Dotson NI, Dwivedi D, Egdorf T, Fliss T, Gary A, Goldy J, Grasso C, Groce EL, Gudsnuk K, Han W, Haradon Z, Hastings S, Helback O, Ho WV, Huang C, Johnson T, Jones DL, Juneau Z, Kenney J, Leibly M, Li S, Liang E, Loeffler H, Lusk NA, Madigan Z, Malloy J, Malone J, McCue R, Melchor J, Mich JK, Moosman S, Morin E, Naidoo R, Newman D, Ngo K, Nguyen K, Oster AL, Ouellette B, Oyama AA, Pena N, Pham T, Phillips E, Pom C, Potekhina L, Ransford S, Ray PL, Reding M, Rette DF, Reynoldson C, Rimorin C, Sigler AR, Rocha DB, Ronellenfitch K, Ruiz A, Sawyer L, Sevigny JP, Shapovalova NV, Shepard N, Shulga L, Soliman S, Staats B, Taormina MJ, Tieu M, Wang Y, Wilkes J, Wood T, Zhou T, Williford A, Dee N, Mollenkopf T, Ng L, Esposito L, Kalmbach BE, Yao S, Ariza J, Collman F, Mufti S, Smith K, Waters J, Ersing I, Patrick M, Zeng H, Lein ES, Kojima Y, Horwitz G, Owen SF, Levi BP, Daigle TL, Tasic B, Bakken TE, Ting JT. Neuron. 2025 May 21;113(10):1507-1524.e17. doi: 10.1016/j.neuron.2025.04.035. PubMed 40403704.
Backbone
  Vector backbone: rAAV
  Vector type: AAV
Growth in bacteria
  Bacterial resistance: Ampicillin, 100 μg/mL
  Growth temperature: 30°C
  Growth strain: NEB Stable
  Copy number: High Copy
Gene/Insert
  Gene/Insert name: SYFP2-P2A-3XFLAG-10aa-H2B
  Species: Synthetic
  Cloning method: Restriction Enzyme; 5′ cloning site unknown (unknown if destroyed)
Terms and licenses: Academic/Nonprofit Terms; Industry Terms: Not Available to Industry
Depositor comments: Allen Institute plasmid alias: CN5043 . This work supported by NIH BRAIN Initiative grant UF1MH128339.
How to cite: AiP15043 - pAAV-AiE1419m-minBG-SYFP2-P2A-3XFLAG-10aa-H2B-WPRE3-BGHpA (Alias: CN5043) was a gift from Allen Institute for Brain Science & Jonathan Ting (Addgene plasmid # 224189 ; http://n2t.net/addgene:224189 ; RRID:Addgene_224189)
